Addgene plasmid #126336: pGWB14-LYX118
Purpose: With a Nicotiana benthamiana transcription factor in PGWB14 backbone, for Agrobacterium mediated transient or stable expression corresponding transcription factor fused with a C-terminal HA tag.
Depositing lab: Silin Zhong. Depositing organization: Chinese University of Hong Kong.
Backbone
  Vector backbone: pGWB14
  Vector type: Plant Expression
  Selectable markers: Hygromycin
Growth in bacteria
  Bacterial resistance: Kanamycin, 50 μg/mL
  Growth temperature: 37°C
  Growth strain: DH5alpha
  Copy number: Low Copy
Gene/Insert
  Gene/Insert name: Niben101Scf02025g02002.1
  Species: Nicotiana benthamiana
  Promoter: CaMV 35S
  Tag / fusion protein: HA (C terminal on insert)
  Cloning method: Gibson Cloning
Terms and licenses: Academic/Nonprofit Terms; Industry Terms: Not Available to Industry
How to cite: pGWB14-LYX118 was a gift from Silin Zhong (Addgene plasmid # 126336 ; http://n2t.net/addgene:126336 ; RRID:Addgene_126336)
