[The description below was written by a language model from this plasmid's Addgene catalogue record and pLannotate feature annotations shown in this document.]
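Description:
pGWB14-LYX118 is a plant expression binary vector built on the pGWB14 backbone and intended for Agrobacterium-mediated transient or stable expression of a Nicotiana benthamiana transcription factor (gene model Niben101Scf02025g02002.1). The 15,187 nt plasmid replicates through the broad-host-range IncP system, with oriV and the trans-acting replication gene trfA, which allows maintenance in both E. coli and Agrobacterium and fits the recorded low copy number. An incP oriT with traJ permits conjugal mobilisation. Bacterial selection is by kanamycin (aphA-3). The backbone also carries remnants of tetracycline resistance genes, an IS1 element and other partial sequences that appear to be backbone relics.

Between the nopaline-type right and left T-DNA borders lie three expression units. The main cassette places the transcription factor under the CaMV 35S promoter. The coding region is flanked by attB1 and attB2 Gateway sites, although the record lists Gibson assembly as the cloning method, and it is followed by a C-terminal 3xHA epitope tag and a NOS terminator. The annotation software matched the insert to a petunia MYB-type protein (EOBIII), suggesting a MYB-family factor, though the catalogue entry does not name the family. A second cassette, not mentioned in the catalogue fields, uses a 35S promoter and CaMV poly(A) signal to express the tomato bushy stunt virus P19 protein, a suppressor of RNA silencing commonly co-expressed to boost transient expression in leaf infiltration. A third, oppositely oriented 35S-driven hygromycin phosphotransferase gene with a NOS terminator provides selection of stably transformed plants. The HA tag enables immunodetection or immunoprecipitation of the expressed factor.
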