Features (pLannotate 1.2.2; 36 found; start..end, strand, type, name):
      3..89      -  CDS            traI (fragment): TRAI6_ECOLX - Experimental evidence at protein level: Swiss-Prot protein existence level 1. The initiation process of transfer DNA synthesis requires the interaction of at least three plasmid-specific components (TraH, I, and J) at the transfer origin resulting in the assembly of a specialised nucleoprotein complex - the relaxosome. Site- and strand-specific cleavage at the transfer origin is dependent on TraI and TraJ. From Escherichia coli.
    127..498     -  CDS            traJ: oriT-recognizing protein; traJ
    531..640     -  oriT           oriT: incP origin of transfer
    772..962     +  rep_origin     ori (fragment): high-copy-number ColE1/pMB1/pBR322/pUC origin of replication
   1321..1971    -  CDS            TetR: tetracycline resistance regulatory protein; tetR
   2077..2326    +  CDS            TcR (fragment): tetracycline efflux protein; tetA; confers resistance to tetracycline
   2436..2460    -  misc_feature   RB T-DNA repeat: right border repeat from nopaline C58 T-DNA
   2490..2508    +  misc_feature   MCS (fragment): pUC18/19 multiple cloning site
   2559..2904    +  promoter       CaMV 35S promoter: strong constitutive promoter from cauliflower mosaic virus
   2856..2902    +  promoter       minimal CaMV 35S promoter: minimal 35S promoter from cauliflower mosaic virus
   2914..2932    -  misc_feature   MCS (fragment): pUC18/19 multiple cloning site
   2943..3458    +  CDS            P19_TBSVC: Experimental evidence at protein level: Swiss-Prot protein existence level 1. Acts as a suppressor of RNA-mediated gene silencing, also known as post-transcriptional gene silencing (PTGS), a mechanism of plant viral defense that limits the accumulation of viral RNAs. Binds to short interfering RNAs (siRNAs) with high affinity. Acts as a molecular caliper to specifically select siRNAs based on the length of the duplex region of the RNA (By similarity). From Tomato bushy stunt virus (strain Cherry) (TBSV).
   3531..3707    +  polyA_signal   CaMV poly(A) signal: cauliflower mosaic virus polyadenylation signal
   4210..4551    +  promoter       CaMV 35S promoter: strong constitutive promoter from cauliflower mosaic virus
   4562..4586    +  protein_bind   attB1: mutant version of attB; recombination site for the Gateway® BP reaction BP Clonase™
   4598..5293    +  CDS            MYB4 (fragment): EBIII_PETHY - Also known as EOBIII From Petunia hybrida (Petunia).
   5301..5325    -  protein_bind   attB2: mutant version of attB; recombination site for the Gateway® BP reaction BP Clonase™
   5354..5443    +  CDS            3xHA: three tandem HA epitope tags
   5477..5729    +  terminator     NOS terminator: nopaline synthase terminator and poly(A) signal
   6158..6410    -  terminator     NOS terminator: nopaline synthase terminator and poly(A) signal
   6434..6862    -  CDS            nos (fragment): DHNO_AGRT7 - Protein inferred from homology: Swiss-Prot protein existence level 3. From Agrobacterium tumefaciens (strain T37).
   6878..7903    -  CDS            HygR: aminoglycoside phosphotransferase from E. coli; aph(4)-Ia; confers resistance to hygromycin
   7913..8257    -  promoter       CaMV 35S promoter: strong constitutive promoter from cauliflower mosaic virus
   7914..7960    -  promoter       minimal CaMV 35S promoter: minimal 35S promoter from cauliflower mosaic virus
   8395..8550    +  CDS            lacZα (fragment) (sequence partly withheld): LacZα fragment of β-galactosidase; lacZ fragment
   8548..8848    +  rep_origin     M13 ori (fragment) (sequence partly withheld): M13 bacteriophage origin of replication; arrow indicates direction of (+) strand synthesis
   8849..8979    +  CDS            lacI (fragment): lac repressor; lacI; The lac repressor binds to the lac operator to inhibit transcription in E. coli. This inhibition can be relieved by adding lactose or isopropyl-β-D-thiogalactopyranoside (IPTG).
   9033..9057    -  misc_feature   LB T-DNA repeat: left border repeat from nopaline C58 T-DNA
  10514..10633   -  CDS            tetR (fragment): TETR1_ECOLX - Experimental evidence at protein level: Swiss-Prot protein existence level 1. TetR is the repressor of the tetracycline resistance element; its N-terminal region forms a helix-turn-helix structure and binds DNA. Binding of tetracycline to TetR reduces the repressor affinity for the tetracycline resistance gene (tetA) promoter operator sites. From Escherichia coli.
  10653..11801   -  CDS            trfA: trans-acting replication protein that binds to and activates oriV
  12100..12894   -  CDS            KanR: aminoglycoside phosphotransferase; aphA-3; confers resistance to kanamycin
  13086..13853   +  mobile_element IS1: prokaryotic transposable element IS1
  13862..14011   -  CDS            satA (fragment): STA_BACSU - Also known as yyaR. Experimental evidence at protein level: Swiss-Prot protein existence level 1. Involved in resistance to streptothricin, a broad-spectrum antibiotic produced by streptomycetes. Detoxifies streptothricin via acetylation of the beta amino group of the first beta-lysyl moiety of streptothricin. From Bacillus subtilis (strain 168).
  14010..14204   -  CDS            satA (fragment): STA_BACSU - Also known as yyaR. Experimental evidence at protein level: Swiss-Prot protein existence level 1. Involved in resistance to streptothricin, a broad-spectrum antibiotic produced by streptomycetes. Detoxifies streptothricin via acetylation of the beta amino group of the first beta-lysyl moiety of streptothricin. From Bacillus subtilis (strain 168).
  14207..14482   -  CDS            klaC (fragment): KLAC_ECOLX - Also known as telB. Protein predicted: Swiss-Prot protein existence level 4. Belongs to the kla operon, which is associated with cryptic tellurite resistance, and IncW plasmid fertility inhibition. From Escherichia coli.
  14546..15177   -  rep_origin     oriV: incP origin of replication
>Addgene plasmid #126336 | pGWB14-LYX118 | addgene full sequence | sequence record 247259 | Addgene NGS Result
TCGGTCTTGCCTTGCTCGTCGGTGATGTACTTCACCAGCTCCGCGAAGTCGCTCTTCTTGATGGAGCGCA
TGGGGACGTGCTTGGCAATCACGCGCACCCCCCGGCCGTTTTAGCGGCTAAAAAAGTCATGGCTCTGCCC
TCGGGCGGACCACGCCCATCATGACCTTGCCAAGCTCGTCCTGCTTCTCTTCGATCTTCGCCAGCAGGGC
GAGGATCGTGGCATCACCGAACCGCGCCGTGCGCGGGTCGTCGGTGAGCCAGAGTTTCAGCAGGCCGCCC
AGGCGGCCCAGGTCGCCATTGATGCGGGCCAGCTCGCGGACGTGCTCATAGTCCACGACGCCCGTGATTT
TGTAGCCCTGGCCGACGGCCAGCAGGTAGGCCGACAGGCTCATGCCGGCCGCCGCCGCCTTTTCCTCAAT
CGCTCTTCGTTCGTCTGGAAGGCAGTACACCTTGATAGGTGGGCTGCCCTTCCTGGTTGGCTTGGTTTCA
TCAGCCATCCGCTTGCCCTCATCTGTTACGCCGGCGGTAGCCGGCCAGCCTCGCAGAGCAGGATTCCCGT
TGAGCACCGCCAGGTGCGAATAAGGGACAGTGAAGAAGGAACACCCGCTCGCGGGTGGGCCTACTTCACC
TATCCTGCCCGGCTGACGCCGTTGGATACACCAAGGAAAGTCTACACGAACCCTTTGGCAAAATCCTGTA
TATCGTGCGAAAAAGGATGGATATACCGAAAAAATCGCTATAATGACCCCGAAGCAGGGTTATGCAGCGG
AAAAGCGCCACGCTTCCCGAAGGGAGAAAGGCGGACAGGTATCCGGTAAGCGGCAGGGTCGGAACAGGAG
AGCGCACGAGGGAGCTTCCAGGGGGAAACGCCTGGTATCTTTATAGTCCTGTCGGGTTTCGCCACCTCTG
ACTTGAGCGTCGATTTTTGTGATGCTCGTCAGGGGGGCGGAGCCTATGGAAAAACGCCAGCAACGCGGCC
TTTTTACGGTTCCTGGCCTTTTGCTGGCCTTTTGCTCACATGTTCTTTCCTGCGTTATCCCCTGATTCTG
TGGATAACCGTATTACCGCCTTTGAGTGAGCTGATACCGCTCGCCGCAGCCGAACGACCGAGCGCAGCGA
GTCAGTGAGCGAGGAAGCGGAAGAGCGCCAGAAGGCCGCCAGAGAGGCCGAGCGCGGCCGTGAGGCTTGG
ACGCTAGGGCAGGGCATGAAAAAGCCCGTAGCGGGCTGCTACGGGCGTCTGACGCGGTGGAAAGGGGGAG
GGGATGTTGTCTACATGGCTCTGCTGTAGTGAGTGGGTTGCGCTCCGGCAGCGGTCCTGATCAATCGTCA
CCCTTTCTCGGTCCTTCAACGTTCCTGACAACGAGCCTCCTTTTCGCCAATCCATCGACAATCACCGCGA
GTCCCTGCTCGAACGCTGCGTCCGGACCGGCTTCGTCGAAGGCGTCTATCGCGGCCCGCAACAGCGGCGA
GAGCGGAGCCTGTTCAACGGTGCCGCCGCGCTCGCCGGCATCGCTGTCGCCGGCCTGCTCCTCAAGCACG
GCCCCAACAGTGAAGTAGCTGATTGTCATCAGCGCATTGACGGCGTCCCCGGCCGAAAAACCCGCCTCGC
AGAGGAAGCGAAGCTGCGCGTCGGCCGTTTCCATCTGCGGTGCGCCCGGTCGCGTGCCGGCATGGATGCG
CGCGCCATCGCGGTAGGCGAGCAGCGCCTGCCTGAAGCTGCGGGCATTCCCGATCAGAAATGAGCGCCAG
TCGTCGTCGGCTCTCGGCACCGAATGCGTATGATTCTCCGCCAGCATGGCTTCGGCCAGTGCGTCGAGCA
GCGCCCGCTTGTTCCTGAAGTGCCAGTAAAGCGCCGGCTGCTGAACCCCCAACCGTTCCGCCAGTTTGCG
TGTCGTCAGACCGTCTACGCCGACCTCGTTCAACAGGTCCAGGGCGGCACGGATCACTGTATTCGGCTGC
AACTTTGTCATGCTTGACACTTTATCACTGATAAACATAATATGTCCACCAACTTATCAGTGATAAAGAA
TCCGCGCGTTCAATCGGACCAGCGGAGGCTGGTCCGGAGGCCAGACGTGAAACCCAACATACCCCTGATC
GTAATTCTGAGCACTGTCGCGCTCGACGCTGTCGGCATCGGCCTGATTATGCCGGTGCTGCCGGGCCTCC
TGCGCGATCTGGTTCACTCGAACGACGTCACCGCCCACTATGGCATTCTGCTGGCGCTGTATGCGTTGGT
GCAATTTGCCTGCGCACCTGTGCTGGGCGCGCTGTCGGATCGTTTCGGGCGGCGGCCAATCTTGCTCGTC
TCGCTGGCCGGCGCCAGATCTGGGGAACCCTGTGGTTGGCATGCACATACAAATGGACGAACGGATAAAC
CTTTTCACGCCCTTTTAAATATCCGATTATTCTAATAAACGCTCTTTTCTCTTAGGTTTACCCGCCAATA
TATCCTGTCAAACACTGATAGTTTAAACGTTGCGATTAAGAATTCGAGCTCGGTACCCCCCTACTCCAAA
AATGTCAAAGATACAGTCTCAGAAGACCAAAGGGCTATTGAGACTTTTCAACAAAGGGTAATTTCGGGAA
ACCTCCTCGGATTCCATTGCCCAGCTATCTGTCACTTCATCGAAAGGACAGTAGAAAAGGAAGGTGGCTC
CTACAAATGCCATCATTGCGATAAAGGAAAGGCTATCATTCAAGATGCCTCTGCCGACAGTGGTCCCAAA
GATGGACCCCCACCCACGAGGAGCATCGTGGAAAAAGAAGACGTTCCAACCACGTCTTCAAAGCAAGTGG
ATTGATGTGACATCTCCACTGACGTAAGGGATGACGCACAATCCCACTATCCTTCGCAAGACCCTTCCTC
TATATAAGGAAGTTCATTTCATTTGGAGAGGACAGCCCAAGCTTCGACTCTAGAGGATCCCCTTAAATCG
ATATGGAACGAGCTATACAAGGAAACGACGCTAGGGAACAAGCTAACAGTGAACGTTGGGATGGAGGATC
AGGAGGTACCACTTCTCCCTTCAAACTTCCTGACGAAAGTCCGAGTTGGACTGAGTGGCGGCTACATAAC
GATGAGACGAATTCGAATCAAGATAATCCCCTTGGTTTCAAGGAAAGCTGGGGTTTCGGGAAAGTTGTAT
TTAAGAGATATCTCAGATACGACAGGACGGAAGCTTCACTGCACAGAGTCCTTGGATCTTGGACGGGAGA
TTCGGTTAACTATGCAGCATCTCGATTTTTCGGTTTCGACCAGATCGGATGTACCTATAGTATTCGGTTT
CGAGGAGTTAGTATCACCGTTTCTGGAGGGTCTCGAACTCTTCAGCATCTCTGTGAGATGGCAATTCGGT
CTAAGCAAGAACTGCTACAGCTTGCCCCAATCGAAGTGGAAAGTAATGTATCAAGAGGATGCCCTGAAGG
TACTCAAACCTTCGAAAAAGAAAGCGAGTAAGTCGAGGGCGAGCTCGAATTCGGTACGCTGAAATCACCA
GTCTCTCTCTACAAATCTATCTCTCTCTATTTTCTCCATAAATAATGTGTGAGTAGTTTCCCGATAAGGG
AAATTAGGGTTCTTATAGGGTTTCGCTCATGTGTTGAGCATATAAGAAACCCTTAGTATGTATTTGTATT
TGTAAAATACTTCTATCAATAAAATTTCTAATTCCTAAAACCAAAATCCAGTACTAAAATCCAGATCTCC
CTGCAGGTCCCCAGATTAGCCTTTTCAATTTCAGAAAGAATGCTAACCCACAGATGGTTAGAGAGGCTTA
CGCAGCAGGTCTCATCAAGACGATCTACCCGAGCAATAATCTCCAGGAAATCAAATACCTTCCCAAGAAG
GTTAAAGATGCAGTCAAAAGATTCAGGACTAACTGCATCAAGAACACAGAGAAAGATATATTTCTCAAGA
TCAGAAGTACTATTCCAGTATGGACGATTCAAGGCTTGCTTCACAAACCAAGGCAAGTAATAGAGATTGG
AGTCTCTAAAAAGGTAGTTCCCACTGAATCAAAGGCCATGGAGTCAAAGATTCAAATAGAGGACCTAACA
GAACTCGCCGTAAAGACTGGCGAACAGTTCATACAGAGTCTCTTACGACTCAATGACAAGAAGAAAATCT
TCGTCAACATGGTGGAGCACGACACACTTGTCTACTCCAAAAATATCAAAGATACAGTCTCAGAAGACCA
AAGGGCAATTGAGACTTTTCAACAAAGGGTAATATCCGGAAACCTCCTCGGATTCCATTGCCCAGCTATC
TGTCACTTTATTGTGAAGATAGTGGAAAAGGAAGGTGGCTCCTACAAATGCCATCATTGCGATAAAGGAA
AGGCCATCGTTGAAGATGCCTCTGCCGACAGTGGTCCCAAAGATGGACCCCCACCCACGAGGAGCATCGT
GGAAAAAGAAGACGTTCCAACCACGTCTTCAAAGCAAGTGGATTGATGTGATATCTCCACTGACGTAAGG
GATGACGCACAATCCCACTATCCTTCGCAAGACCCTTCCTCTATATAAGGAAGTTCATTTCATTTGGAGA
GAACACGGGGGACAAGTTTGTACAAAAAAGCAGGCTCCACCACTAGTATGGGAAGATCACCTTGCTGTGA
GAAATCACATACAAATAAAGGAGCATGGACTAAAGAAGAAGATGAAAGGCTTATAGCTTACATTAAAGTT
CATGGCGAAGGCTGTTGGAGGTCACTTCCTAAAGCTGCTGGACTTTTGAGGTGTGGTAAAAGTTGCCGTC
TCCGATGGATTAATTACTTGAGGCCGGATCTCAAACGTGGTAATTTTACTGATGAAGAAGATGAACTCAT
TATTAAACTACACAGCCTCCTCGGAAACAAGTGGTCTCTTATAGCGGGAAGACTACCAGGAAGAACAGAT
AATGAGATAAAGAATTATTGGAATACACATATAAGGAGGAAACTGTTGAATCGTGGTATTGATCCTACAA
CACACCGGCCTATAAACGAGCCTAGAACACAAAAAGTGACATCAATTTCTTTTGGAACAATCAAGGAAGA
TGACACTAGTAGCAGACCACAATGTCCTGACTTGAATCTTGAGCTCAGAATTAGCCCTCCTTACCAACAA
AACCAACAGAAGAGGGCGAGTAATACTGGTTCGTGGAGGACTAGCCCTATATGTTTTAAATGCAATTTAG
GGTTAAAGAAGAGTAAAGATTGCAGTTGTAGTGACAGTAGCAAGAATACTGCTGCTTATGACTTTCTAGG
ATTAAAGACAAATAGTTTGGACTACAGAACCTTGGAGACTAAGCCCGGGGACCCAGCTTTCTTGTACAAA
GTGGTTGATAACAGCGGGTTAATTAACATCTTTTACCCATACGATGTTCCTGACTATGCGGGCTATCCCT
ATGACGTCCCGGACTATGCAGGATCCTATCCATATGACGTTCCAGATTACGCTGCTCAGTGCAGCGCTTA
GAGCTCGAATTTCCCCGATCGTTCAAACATTTGGCAATAAAGTTTCTTAAGATTGAATCCTGTTGCCGGT
CTTGCGATGATTATCATATAATTTCTGTTGAATTACGTTAAGCATGTAATAATTAACATGTAATGCATGA
CGTTATTTATGAGATGGGTTTTTATGATTAGAGTCCCGCAATTATACATTTAATACGCGATAGAAAACAA
AATATAGCGCGCAAACTAGGATAAATTATCGCGCGCGGTGTCATCTATGTTACTAGATCGGGAATTAGCT
TCATCAACGCAAGACATGCGCACGACCGTCTGACAGGAGAGGAATTTCCGACGAGCACAGAAAGGACTTG
CTCTTGGACGTAGGCCTATTTCTCAGGCACATGTATCAAGTGTTCGGACGTGGGTTTTCGATGGTGTATC
AGCCGCCGCCAACTGGGAGATGAGGAGGCTTTCTTGGGGGGCAGTCAGCAGTTCATTTCACAAGACAGAG
GAACTTGTAAGGAGATGCACTGATTTATCTTGGCGCAAACCAGCAGGACGAATTAGTGGGAATAGCCCGC
GAATATCTAAGTTATGCCTGTCGGCATGAGCAGAAACTTCCAATTCGAAACAGTTTGGAGAGGTTGTTTT
TGGGCATACCTTTTGTTAGTCAGCCTCTCGATTGCTCATCGTCATTACACAGTACCGAAGTTTGATCGAT
CTAGTAACATAGATGACACCGCGCGCGATAATTTATCCTAGTTTGCGCGCTATATTTTGTTTTCTATCGC
GTATTAAATGTATAATTGCGGGACTCTAATCATAAAAACCCATCTCATAAATAACGTCATGCATTACATG
TTAATTATTACATGCTTAACGTAATTCAACAGAAATTATATGATAATCATCGCAAGACCGGCAACAGGAT
TCAATCTTAAGAAACTTTATTGCCAAATGTTTGAACGATCTGCTTCGACGCACTCCTTCTTTACTCCACC
ATCTCGTCCTTATTGAAAACGTGGGTAGCACCAAAACGAATCAAGTCGCTGGAACTGAAGTTACCAATCA
CGCTGGATGATTTGCCAGTTGGATTAATCTTGCCTTTCCCCGCATGAATAATATTGATGAATGCATGCGT
GAGGGGTATTTCGATTTTGGCAATAGCTGCAATTGCCGCGACATCCTCCAACGAGCATAATTCTTCAGAA
AAATAGCGATGTTCCATGTTGTCAGGGCATGCATGATGCACGTTATGAGGTGACGGTGCTAGGCAGTATT
CCCTCAAAGTTTCATAGTCAGTATCATATTCATCATTGCATTCCTGCAAGAGAGAATTGAGACGCAATCC
ACACGCTGCGGCAACCTTCCGGCGTTCGTGGTCTATTTGCTCTTGGACGTTGCAAACGTAAGTGTTGGAT
CCCGGTCGGCATCTACTCTATTCCTTTGCCCTCGGACGAGTGCTGGGGCGTCGGTTTCCACTATCGGCGA
GTACTTCTACACAGCCATCGGTCCAGACGGCCGCGCTTCTGCGGGCGATTTGTGTACGCCCGACAGTCCC
GGCTCCGGATCGGACGATTGCGTCGCATCGACCCTGCGCCCAAGCTGCATCATCGAAATTGCCGTCAACC
AAGCTCTGATAGAGTTGGTCAAGACCAATGCGGAGCATATACGCCCGGAGCCGCGGCGATCCTGCAAGCT
CCGGATGCCTCCGCTCGAAGTAGCGCGTCTGCTGCTCCATACAAGCCAACCACGGCCTCCAGAAGAAGAT
GTTGGCGACCTCGTATTGGGAATCCCCGAACATCGCCTCGCTCCAGTCAATGACCGCTGTTATGCGGCCA
TTGTCCGTCAGGACATTGTTGGAGCCGAAATCCGCGTGCACGAGGTGCCGGACTTCGGGGCAGTCCTCGG
CCCAAAGCATCAGCTCATCGAGAGCCTGCGCGACGGACGCACTGACGGTGTCGTCCATCACAGTTTGCCA
GTGATACACATGGGGATCAGCAATCGCGCATATGAAATCACGCCATGTAGTGTATTGACCGATTCCTTGC
GGTCCGAATGGGCCGAACCCGCTCGTCTGGCTAAGATCGGCCGCAGCGATCGCATCCATGGCCTCCGCGA
CCGGCTGCAGAACAGCGGGCAGTTCGGTTTCAGGCAGGTCTTGCAACGTGACACCCTGTGCACGGCGGGA
GATGCAATAGGTCAGGCTCTCGCTGAATTCCCCAATGTCAAGCACTTCCGGAATCGGGAGCGCGGCCGAT
GCAAAGTGCCGATAAACATAACGATCTTTGTAGAAACCATCGGCGCAGCTATTTACCCGCAGGACATATC
CACGCCCTCCTACATCGAAGCTGAAAGCACGAGATTCTTCGCCCTCCGAGAGCTGCATCAGGTCGGAGAC
GCTGTCGAACTTTTCGATCAGAAACTTCTCGACAGACGTCGCGGTGAGTTCAGGCTTTTTCATATCGGGG
TCGTCCTCTCCAAATGAAATGAACTTCCTTATATAGAGGAAGGGTCTTGCGAAGGATAGTGGGATTGTGC
GTCATCCCTTACGTCAGTGGAGATATCACATCAATCCACTTGCTTTGAAGACGTGGTTGGAACGTCTTCT
TTTTCCACGATGCTCCTCGTGGGTGGGGGTCCATCTTTGGGACCACTGTCGGCAGAGGCATCTTGAACGA
TAGCCTTTCCTTTATCGCAATGATGGCATTTGTAGGTGCCACCTTCCTTTTCTACTGTCCTTTTGATGAA
GTGACAGATAGCTGGGCAATGGAATCCGAGGAGGTTTCCCGATATTACCCTTTGTTGAAAAGTCTCAATA
GCCCTTTGGTCTTCTGAGACTGTATCTTTGATATTCTTGGAGTAGACGAGAGTGTCGTGCTCCACCATGT
TGACGGATCTCTAGGACGCGTCGACGCGTCGACGCGTCGACGCGTCGACGCGTCCTAGAAGCTAATTCAC
TGGCCGTCGTTTTACAACGTCGTGACTGGGAAAACCCTGGCGTTACCCAACTTAATCGCCTTGCAGCACA
TCCCCCTTTCGCCAGCTGGCGTAATAGCGAAGAGGCCCGCACCGATCGCCCTTCCCAACAGTTGCGCAGC
CTGAATG
[44 nt withheld, positions 8548-8591]
C
[141 nt withheld, positions 8593-8733]
CCTTTGACGTTGGAGTCCACGTTCTTT
[37 nt withheld, positions 8761-8797]
ACCCTATCTCGGGCTATTCTTTTGATTTATAAGGGATTTTGCCGATTTCGGAACCACCATCAAACAGGAT
TTTCGCCTGCTGGGGCAAACCAGCGTGGACCGCTTGCTGCAACTCTCTCAGGGCCAGGCGGTGAAGGGCA
ATCAGCTGTTGCCCGTCTCACTGGTGAAAAGAAAAACCACCCCAGTACATTAAAAACGTCCGCAATGTGT
TATTAAGTTGTCTAAGCGTCAATTTGTTTACACCACAATATATCCTGCCACCAGCCAGCCAACAGCTCCC
CGACCGGCAGCTCGGCACAAAATCACCACTCGATACAGGCAGCCCATCAGTCCGGGACGGCGTCAGCGGG
AGAGCCGTTGTAAGGCGGCAGACTTTGCTCATGTTACCGATGCTATTCGGAAGAACGGCAACTAAGCTGC
CGGGTTTGAAACACGGATGATCTCGCGGAGGGTAGCATGTTGATTGTAACGATGACAGAGCGTTGCTGCC
TGTGATCAAATATCATCTCCCTCGCAGAGATCCGAATTATCAGCCTTCTTATTCATTTCTCGCTTAACCG
TGACAGGCTGTCGATCTTGAGAACTATGCCGACATAATAGGAAATCGCTGGATAAAGCCGCTGAGGAAGC
TGAGTGGCGCTATTTCTTTAGAAGTGAACGTTGACGATATCAACTCCCCTATCCATTGCTCACCGAATGG
TACAGGTCGGGGACCCGAAGTTCCGACTGTCGGCCTGATGCATCCCCGGCTGATCGACCCCAGATCTGGG
GCTGAGAAAGCCCAGTAAGGAAACAACTGTAGGTTCGAGTCGCGAGATCCCCCGGAACCAAAGGAAGTAG
GTTAAACCCGCTCCGATCAGGCCGAGCCACGCCAGGCCGAGAACATTGGTTCCTGTAGGCATCGGGATTG
GCGGATCAAACACTAAAGCTACTGGAACGAGCAGAAGTCCTCCGGCCGCCAGTTGCCAGGCGGTAAAGGT
GAGCAGAGGCACGGGAGGTTGCCACTTGCGGGTCAGCACGGTTCCGAACGCCATGGAAACCGCCCCCGCC
AGGCCCGCTGCGACGCCGACAGGATCTAGCGCTGCGTTTGGTGTCAACACCAACAGCGCCACGCCCGCAG
TTCCGCAAATAGCCCCCAGGACCGCCATCAATCGTATCGGGCTACCTAGCAGAGCGGCAGAGATGAACAC
GACCATCAGCGGCTGCACAGCGCCTACCGTCGCCGCGACCCCGCCCGGCAGGCGGTAGACCGAAATAAAC
AACAAGCTCCAGAATAGCGAAATATTAAGTGCGCCGAGGATGAAGATGCGCATCCACCAGATTCCCGTTG
GAATCTGTCGGACGATCATCACGAGCAATAAACCCGCCGGCAACGCCCGCAGCAGCATACCGGCGACCCC
TCGGCCTCGCTGTTCGGGCTCCACGAAAACGCCGGACAGATGCGCCTTGTGAGCGTCCTTGGGGCCGTCC
TCCTGTTTGAAGACCGACAGCCCAATGATCTCGCCGTCGATGTAGGCGCCGAATGCCACGGCATCTCGCA
ACCGTTCAGCGAACGCCTCCATGGGCTTTTTCTCCTCGTGCTCGTAAACGGACCCGAACATCTCTGGAGC
TTTCTTCAGGGCCGACAATCGGATCTCGCGGAAATCCTGCACGTCGGCCGCTCCAAGCCGTCGAATCTGA
GCCTTAATCACAATTGTCAATTTTAATCCTCTGTTTATCGGCAGTTCGTAGAGCGCGCCGTGCGTCCCGA
GCGATACTGAGCGAAGCAAGTGCGTCGAGCAGTGCCCGCTTGTTCCTGAAATGCCAGTAAAGCGCTGGCT
GCTGAACCCCCAGCCGGAACTGACCCCACAAGGCCCTAGCGTTTGCAATGCACCAGGTCATCATTGACCC
AGGCGTGTTCCACCAGGCCGCTGCCTCGCAACTCTTCGCAGGCTTCGCCGACCTGCTCGCGCCACTTCTT
CACGCGGGTGGAATCCGATCCGCACATGAGGCGGAAGGTTTCCAGCTTGAGCGGGTACGGCTCCCGGTGC
GAGCTGAAATAGTCGAACATCCGTCGGGCCGTCGGCGACAGCTTGCGGTACTTCTCCCATATGAATTTCG
TGTAGTGGTCGCCAGCAAACAGCACGACGATTTCCTCGTCGATCAGGACCTGGCAACGGGACGTTTTCTT
GCCACGGTCCAGGACGCGGAAGCGGTGCAGCAGCGACACCGATTCCAGGTGCCCAACGCGGTCGGACGTG
AAGCCCATCGCCGTCGCCTGTAGGCGCGACAGGCATTCCTCGGCCTTCGTGTAATACCGGCCATTGATCG
ACCAGCCCAGGTCCTGGCAAAGCTCGTAGAACGTGAAGGTGATCGGCTCGCCGATAGGGGTGCGCTTCGC
GTACTCCAACACCTGCTGCCACACCAGTTCGTCATCGTCGGCCCGCAGCTCGACGCCGGTGTAGGTGATC
TTCACGTCCTTGTTGACGTGGAAAATGACCTTGTTTTGCAGCGCCTCGCGCGGGATTTTCTTGTTGCGCG
TGGTGAACAGGGCAGAGCGGGCCGTGTCGTTTGGCATCGCTCGCATCGTGTCCGGCCACGGCGCAATATC
GAACAAGGAAAGCTGCATTTCCTTGATCTGCTGCTTCGTGTGTTTCAGCAACGCGGCCTGCTTGGCCTCG
CTGACCTGTTTTGCCAGGTCCTCGCCGGCGGTTTTTCGCTTCTTGGTCGTCATAGTTCCTCGCGTGTCGA
TGGTCATCGACTTCGCCAAACCTGCCGCCTCCTGTTCGAGACGACGCGAACGCTCCACGGCGGCCGATGG
CGCGGGCAGGGCAGGGGGAGCCAGTTGCACGCTGTCGCGCTCGATCTTGGCCGTAGCTTGCTGGACCATC
GAGCCGACGGACTGGAAGGTTTCGCGGGGCGCACGCATGACGGTGCGGCTTGCGATGGTTTCGGCATCCT
CGGCGGAAAACCCCGCGTCGATCAGTTCTTGCCTGTATGCCTTCCGGTCAAACGTCCGATTCATTCACCC
TCCTTGCGGGATTGCCCCGACTCACGCCGGGGCAATGTGCCCTTATTCCTGATTTGACCCGCCTGGTGCC
TTGGTGTCCAGATAATCCACCTTATCGGCAATGAAGTCGGTCCCGTAGACCGTCTGGCCGTCCTTCTCGT
ACTTGGTATTCCGAATCTTGCCCTGCACGAATACCAGCGACCCCTTGCCCAAATACTTGCCGTGGGCCTC
GGCCTGAGAGCCAAAACACTTGATGCGGAAGAAGTCGGTGCGCTCCTGCTTGTCGCCGGCATCGTTGCGC
CACATCTAGGTACTAAAACAATTCATCCAGTAAAATATAATATTTTATTTTCTCCCAATCAGGCTTGATC
CCCAGTAAGTCAAAAAATAGCTCGACATACTGTTCTTCCCCGATATCCTCCCTGATCGACCGGACGCAGA
AGGCAATGTCATACCACTTGTCCGCCCTGCCGCTTCTCCCAAGATCAATAAAGCCACTTACTTTGCCATC
TTTCACAAAGATGTTGCTGTCTCCCAGGTCGCCGTGGGAAAAGACAAGTTCCTCTTCGGGCTTTTCCGTC
TTTAAAAAATCATACAGCTCGCGCGGATCTTTAAATGGAGTGTCTTCTTCCCAGTTTTCGCAATCCACAT
CGGCCAGATCGTTATTCAGTAAGTAATCCAATTCGGCTAAGCGGCTGTCTAAGCTATTCGTATAGGGACA
ATCCGATATGTCGATGGAGTGAAAGAGCCTGATGCACTCCGCATACAGCTCGATAATCTTTTCAGGGCTT
TGTTCATCTTCATACTCTTCCGAGCAAAGGACGCCATCGGCCTCACTCATGAGCAGATTGCTCCAGCCAT
CATGCCGTTCAAAGTGCAGGACCTTTGGAACAGGCAGCTTTCCTTCCAGCCATAGCATCATGTCCTTTTC
CCGTTCCACATCATAGGTGGTCCCTTTATACCGGCTGTCCGTCATTTTTAAATATAGGTTTTCATTTTCT
CCCACCAGCTTATATACCTTAGCAGGAGACATTCCTTCCGTATCTTTTACGCAGCGGTATTTTTCGATCA
GTTTTTTCAATTCCGGTGATATTCTCATTTTAGCCATTTATTATTTCCTTCCTCTTTTCTACAGTATTTA
AAGATACCCCAAGAAGCTAATTATAACAAGACGAACTCCAATTCACTGTTCCTTGCATTCTAAAACCTTA
AATACCAGAAAACAGCTTTTTCAAAGTTGTTTTCAAAGTTGGCGTATAACATAGTATCGACGGAGCCGAT
TTTGAAACCACAATTATGGGTGATGCTGCCAACTTACTGATTTAGTGTATGATGGTGTTTTTGAGGTGCT
CCAGTGGCTTCTGTTTCTATCAGCTGTCCCTCCTGTTCAGCTACTGACGGGGTGGTGCGTAACGGCAAAA
GCACCGCCGGACATCAGCGCTATCTCTGCTCTCACTGCCGTAAAACATGGCAACTGCAGTTCACTTACAC
CGCTTCTCAACCCGGTACGCACCAGAAAATCATTGATATGGCCATGAATGGCGTTGGATGCCGGGCAACA
GCCCGCATTATGGGCGTTGGCCTCAACACGATTTTACGTCACTTAAAAAACTCAGGCCGCAGTCGGTAAC
CTCGCGCATACAGCCGGGCAGTGACGTCATCGTCTGCGCGGAAATGGACGAACAGTGGGGCTATGTCGGG
GCTAAATCGCGCCAGCGCTGGCTGTTTTACGCGTATGACAGTCTCCGGAAGACGGTTGTTGCGCACGTAT
TCGGTGAACGCACTATGGCGACGCTGGGGCGTCTTATGAGCCTGCTGTCACCCTTTGACGTGGTGATATG
GATGACGGATGGCTGGCCGCTGTATGAATCCCGCCTGAAGGGAAAGCTGCACGTAATCAGCAAGCGATAT
ACGCAGCGAATTGAGCGGCATAACCTGAATCTGAGGCAGCACCTGGCACGGCTGGGACGGAAGTCGCTGT
CGTTCTCAAAATCGGTGGAGCTGCATGACAAAGTCATCGGGCATTATCTGAACATAAAACACTATCAATA
AGTTGGAGTCATTACCCAATTATGATAGAATTTACAAGCTATAAGGTTATTGTCCTGGGTTTCAAGCATT
AGTCCATGCAAGTTTTTATGCTTTGCCCATTCTATAGATATATTGATAAGCGCGCTGCCTATGCCTTGCC
CCCTGAAATCCTTACATACGGCGATATCTTCTATATAAAAGATATATTATCTTATCAGTATTGTCAATAT
ATTCAAGGCAATCTGCCTCCTCATCCTCTTCATCCTCTTCGTCTTGGTAGCTTTTTAAATATGGCGCTTC
ATAGAGTAATTCTGTAAAGGTCCAATTCTCGTTTTCATACCTCGGTATAATCTTACCTATCACCTCAAAT
GGTTCGCTGGGTTTATCGCACCCCCGAACACGAGCACGGCACCCGCGACCACTATGCCAAGAATGCCCAA
GGTAAAAATTGCCGGCCCCGCCATGAAGTCCGTGAATGCCCCGACGGCCGAAGTGAAGGGCAGGCCGCCA
CCCAGGCCGCCGCCCTCACTGCCCGGCACCTGGTCGCTGAATGTCGATGCCAGCACCTGCGGCACGTCAA
TGCTTCCGGGCGTCGCGCTCGGGCTGATCGCCCATCCCGTTACTGCCCCGATCCCGGCAATGGCAAGGAC
TGCCAGCGCTGCCATTTTTGGGGTGAGGCCGTTCGCGGCCGAGGGGCGCAGCCCCTGGGGGGATGGGAGG
CCCGCGTTAGCGGGCCGGGAGGGTTCGAGAAGGGGGGGCACCCCCCTTCGGCGTGCGCGGTCACGCGCAC
AGGGCGCAGCCCTGGTTAAAAACAAGGTTTATAAATATTGGTTTAAAAGCAGGTTAAAAGACAGGTTAGC
GGTGGCCGAAAAACGGGCGGAAACCCTTGCAAATGCTGGATTTTCTGCCTGTGGACAGCCCCTCAAATGT
CAATAGGTGCGCCCCTCATCTGTCAGCACTCTGCCCCTCAAGTGTCAAGGATCGCGCCCCTCATCTGTCA
GTAGTCGCGCCCCTCAAGTGTCAATACCGCAGGGCACTTATCCCCAGGCTTGTCCACATCATCTGTGGGA
AACTCGCGTAAAATCAGGCGTTTTCGCCGATTTGCGAGGCTGGCCAGCTCCACGTCGCCGGCCGAAATCG
AGCCTGCCCCTCATCTGTCAACGCCGCGCCGGGTGAGTCGGCCCCTCAAGTGTCAACGTCCGCCCCTCAT
CTGTCAGTGAGGGCCAAGTTTTCCGCGAGGTATCCACAACGCCGGCGGCCGCGGTGTCTCGCACACGGCT
TCGACGGCGTTTCTGGCGCGTTTGCAGGGCCATAGACGGCCGCCAGCCCAGCGGCGAGGGCAACCAGCCC
GGTGAGCGTCGGAAAGGCGC
